>Addgene plasmid #53016 | pHL 651 | addgene partial sequence | sequence record 84143 | CAT-R 5'-GCAACTGACTGAAATGCCTC-3'
CAACGGTGGTATATCCAGTGATTTTTTTCTCCATTTTAGCTTCCTTAGCTCCTGAAAATCTCGATAACTC
AAAAAATACGCCCGGTAGTGATCTTATTTCATTATGGTGAAAGTTGGAACCTCTTACGTGCCGATCAACG
TCTCATTTTCGCCAGATATCGACGTCAAAAAGGCCATCCGTCAGGATGGCCTTCTGCTAACTCACATTAA
TTGCGTTGCGCTCACTGCCCGCTTTCCAGTCGGGAAACCTGTCGTGCCAGCTGCATTAATGAATCGGCCA
ACGCGCGGGGAGAGGCGGTTTGCGTATTGGGCGCCAGGGTGGTTTTTCTTTTCACCAGTGAGACGGGCAA
CAGCTGATTGCCCTTCACCGCCTGGCCCTGAGAGAGTTGCAGCAAGCGGTCCACGCTGGTTTGCCCCAGC
AGGCGAAAATCCTGTTTGATGGTGGTTAACGGCGGGATATAACATGAGCTGTCTTCGGTATCGTCGTATC
CCACTACCGAGATATCCGCACCAACGCGCAGCCCGGACTCGGTAATGGCGCGCATTGCGCCCAGCGCCAT
CTGATCGTTGGCAACCAGCATCGCAGTGGGAACGATGCCCTCATTCAGCATTTGCATGGTTTGTTGAAAA
CCGGACATGGCACTCCAGTCGCCTTCCCGTTCCGCTATCGGCTGAATTTGATTGCGAGTGAGATATTTAT
GCCAGCCAGCCAGACGCAGACGCGCCGAGACAGAACTTAATGGGCCCGCTAACAGCGCGATTTGCTGGTG
ACCCAATGCGACCAGATGCTCCACGCCCAGTCGCGTACCGTCTTCATGGGAGAAAATAATACTGTTGATG
GGTGTCTGGTCAGAGACATCAAGAAATAAC
