>Addgene plasmid #53016 | pHL 651 | addgene partial sequence | sequence record 84146 | p15A-R 5'-TTTGAGCGTCAGATTTCGTG-3'
TTTGCCGCGGCCCTCTCACTTCCCTGTTAAGTATCTTCCTGGCATCTTCCAGGAAATCTCCGCCCCGTTC
GTAAGCCATTTCCGCTCGCCGCAGTCGAACGACCGAGCGTAGCGAGTCAGTGAGCGAGGAAGCGGAATAT
ATCCCTAGGTCTAGGGCGGCGGATTTGTCCTACTCAGGAGAGCGTTCACCGACAAACAACAGATAAAACG
AAAGGCCCAGTCTTTCGACTGAGCCTTTCGTTTTATTTGATGCCTCTAGCACGCGTACCATGGGCCCTTA
AGACCCACTTTCACATTTAAGTTGTTTTTCTAATCCGCATATGATCAATTCAAGGCCGAATAAGAAGGCT
GGCTCTGCACCTTGGTGATCAAATAATTCGATAGCTTGTCGTAATAATGGCGGCATACTATCAGTAGTAG
GTGTTTCCCTTTCTTCTTTAGCGACTTGATGCTCTTGATCTTCCAATACGCAACCTAAAGTAAAATGCCC
CACAGCGCTGAGTGCATATAATGCATTCTCTAGTGAAAAACCTTGTTGGCATAAAAAGGCTAATTGATTT
TCGAGAGTTTCATACTGTTTTTCTGTAGGCCGTGTACCTAAATGTACTTTTGCTCCATCGCGATGACTTA
GTAAAGCACATCTAAAACTTTTAGCGTTATTACGTAAAAAATCTTGCCAGCTTTCCCCTTCTAAAGGGCA
AAAGTGAGTATGGTGCCTATCTAACATCTCAATGGCTAAGGCGTCGAGCAAAGCCCGCTTATTTTTTACA
TGCCAATACAATGTAGGCTGCTCTACACCTAGCTTCTGGG
