[The description below was written by a language model from this plasmid's Addgene catalogue record.]
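Description:
pHL 651 is a bacterial expression and synthetic-biology plasmid built on the pZA32MCS1 backbone from the modular pZ vector series. It replicates in E. coli from the p15A origin, recorded here as low copy, and is selected with chloramphenicol through a CamR marker. Because p15A belongs to a different incompatibility group from ColE1/pMB1-type origins, plasmids of this design can generally be maintained alongside a second plasmid carrying other circuit components, although the record does not name any specific partner construct.

The payload consists of two repressor genes, so the plasmid acts as a regulator-supply vector. The first is LacIq from E. coli, the lacI cassette whose promoter-up mutation raises Lac repressor levels to give tighter control of lac operator-containing promoters; repression is relieved by IPTG. The second is tetR, transcribed from a promoter designated PCon (by its name presumably constitutive), translated from a ribosome binding site variant labelled st3, and followed by the T1 transcriptional terminator. The catalogue lists the RBS and terminator as N- and C-terminal "tags", but they are flanking regulatory elements and not protein fusions. The named RBS variant suggests that TetR translation is set to a particular level, though the record does not give its strength. TetR represses tet operator-containing promoters and is released by tetracycline analogues.

The plasmid was deposited in connection with work on tuning the frequency and bias of stochastic switching to control phenotypic variation, where defined repressor levels would set the behaviour of synthetic gene circuits. No feature table was supplied, so the element order and orientation are not stated.
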