Addgene plasmid #53016: pHL 651
Purpose: LacIq + PCon::RBS (st3) tetR::T1 terminator + p15a + CamR. Backbone from pZA32MCS1 (Lutz and Bujard, 1997).
Depositing lab: Han Lim. Depositing organization: University of California, Berkeley. Publication: Modulating the frequency and bias of stochastic switching to control phenotypic variation. Hung M, Chang E, Hussein R, Frazier K, Shin JE, Sagawa S, Lim HN. Nat Commun. 2014 Aug 4;5:4574. doi: 10.1038/ncomms5574. PubMed 25087841.
Backbone
  Vector backbone: pZA32MCS1 (Lutz and Bujard, 1997).
  Vector type: Bacterial Expression, Synthetic Biology
Growth in bacteria
  Bacterial resistance: Chloramphenicol, 25 μg/mL
  Growth temperature: 37°C
  Growth strain: DH5alpha
  Copy number: Low Copy
Gene/Insert 1
  Gene/Insert name: LacIq
  Species: E.coli
  Cloning method: Unknown
  Sequencing primers: 5′ unknown
Gene/Insert 2
  Gene/Insert name: tetR
  Promoter: pCon
  Tag / fusion protein: RBS(st3) (N terminal on insert); T1 terminator (C terminal on insert)
  Cloning method: Unknown
  Sequencing primers: 5′ unknown
Terms and licenses: Academic/Nonprofit Terms; Industry Terms: Not Available to Industry
How to cite: pHL 651 was a gift from Han Lim (Addgene plasmid # 53016 ; http://n2t.net/addgene:53016 ; RRID:Addgene_53016)
